>Addgene plasmid #75963 | NTRK1 gRNA (BRDN0001147322) | addgene full sequence | sequence record 184914 | Addgene Assembled Sequence
CCCGGGTGCAAAGATGGATAAAGTTTTAAACAGAGAGGAATCTTTGCAGCTAATGGACCTTCTAGGTCTT
GAAAGGAGTGGGAATTGGCTCCGGTGCCCGTCAGTGGGCAGAGCGCACATCGCCCACAGTCCCCGAGAAG
TTGGGGGGAGGGGTCGGCAATTGATCCGGTGCCTAGAGAAGGTGGCGCGGGGTAAACTGGGAAAGTGATG
TCGTGTACTGGCTCCGCCTTTTTCCCGAGGGTGGGGGAGAACCGTATATAAGTGCAGTAGTCGCCGTGAA
CGTTCTTTTTCGCAACGGGTTTGCCGCCAGAACACAGGTAAGTGCCGTGTGTGGTTCCCGCGGGCCTGGC
CTCTTTACGGGTTATGGCCCTTGCGTGCCTTGAATTACTTCCACCTGGCTGCAGTACGTGATTCTTGATC
CCGAGCTTCGGGTTGGAAGTGGGTGGGAGAGTTCGAGGCCTTGCGCTTAAGGAGCCCCTTCGCCTCGTGC
TTGAGTTGAGGCCTGGCCTGGGCGCTGGGGCCGCCGCGTGCGAATCTGGTGGCACCTTCGCGCCTGTCTC
GCTGCTTTCGATAAGTCTCTAGCCATTTAAAATTTTTGATGACCTGCTGCGACGCTTTTTTTCTGGCAAG
ATAGTCTTGTAAATGCGGGCCAAGATCTGCACACTGGTATTTCGGTTTTTGGGGCCGCGGGCGGCGACGG
GGCCCGTGCGTCCCAGCGCACATGTTCGGCGAGGCGGGGCCTGCGAGCGCGGCCACCGAGAATCGGACGG
GGGTAGTCTCAAGCTGGCCGGCCTGCTCTGGTGCCTGGCCTCGCGCCGCCGTGTATCGCCCCGCCCTGGG
CGGCAAGGCTGGCCCGGTCGGCACCAGTTGCGTGAGCGGAAAGATGGCCGCTTCCCGGCCCTGCTGCAGG
GAGCTCAAAATGGAGGACGCGGCGCTCGGGAGAGCGGGCGGGTGAGTCACCCACACAAAGGAAAAGGGCC
TTTCCGTCCTCAGCCGTCGCTTCATGTGACTCCACGGAGTACCGGGCGCCGTCCAGGCACCTCGATTAGT
TCTCGAGCTTTTGGAGTACGTCGTCTTTAGGTTGGGGGGAGGGGTTTTATGCGATGGAGTTTCCCCACAC
TGAGTGGGTGGAGACTGAAGTTAGGCCAGCTTGGCACTTGATGTAATTCTCCTTGGAATTTGCCCTTTTT
GAGTTTGGATCTTGGTTCATTCTCAAGCCTCAGACAGTGGTTCAAAGTTTTTTTCTTCCATTTCAGGTGT
CGTGACGTACGGCCACCATGACCGAGTACAAGCCCACGGTGCGCCTCGCCACCCGCGACGACGTCCCCAG
GGCCGTACGCACCCTCGCCGCCGCGTTCGCCGACTACCCCGCCACGCGCCACACCGTCGATCCGGACCGC
CACATCGAGCGGGTCACCGAGCTGCAAGAACTCTTCCTCACGCGCGTCGGGCTCGACATCGGCAAGGTGT
GGGTCGCGGACGACGGCGCCGCCGTGGCGGTCTGGACCACGCCGGAGAGCGTCGAAGCGGGGGCGGTGTT
CGCCGAGATCGGCCCGCGCATGGCCGAGTTGAGCGGTTCCCGGCTGGCCGCGCAGCAACAGATGGAAGGC
CTCCTGGCGCCGCACCGGCCCAAGGAGCCCGCGTGGTTCCTGGCCACCGTCGGAGTCTCGCCCGACCACC
AGGGCAAGGGTCTGGGCAGCGCCGTCGTGCTCCCCGGAGTGGAGGCGGCCGAGCGCGCCGGGGTGCCCGC
CTTCCTGGAGACCTCCGCGCCCCGCAACCTCCCCTTCTACGAGCGGCTCGGCTTCACCGTCACCGCCGAC
GTCGAGGTGCCCGAAGGACCGCGCACCTGGTGCATGACCCGCAAGCCCGGTGCCTGAACGCGTTAAGTCG
ACAATCAACCTCTGGATTACAAAATTTGTGAAAGATTGACTGGTATTCTTAACTATGTTGCTCCTTTTAC
GCTATGTGGATACGCTGCTTTAATGCCTTTGTATCATGCTATTGCTTCCCGTATGGCTTTCATTTTCTCC
TCCTTGTATAAATCCTGGTTGCTGTCTCTTTATGAGGAGTTGTGGCCCGTTGTCAGGCAACGTGGCGTGG
TGTGCACTGTGTTTGCTGACGCAACCCCCACTGGTTGGGGCATTGCCACCACCTGTCAGCTCCTTTCCGG
GACTTTCGCTTTCCCCCTCCCTATTGCCACGGCGGAACTCATCGCCGCCTGCCTTGCCCGCTGCTGGACA
GGGGCTCGGCTGTTGGGCACTGACAATTCCGTGGTGTTGTCGGGGAAATCATCGTCCTTTCCTTGGCTGC
TCGCCTGTGTTGCCACCTGGATTCTGCGCGGGACGTCCTTCTGCTACGTCCCTTCGGCCCTCAATCCAGC
GGACCTTCCTTCCCGCGGCCTGCTGCCGGCTCTGCGGCCTCTTCCGCGTCTTCGCCTTCGCCCTCAGACG
AGTCGGATCTCCCTTTGGGCCGCCTCCCCGCGTCGACTTTAAGACCAATGACTTACAAGGCAGCTGTAGA
TCTTAGCCACTTTTTAAAAGAAAAGGGGGGACTGGAAGGGCTAATTCACTCCCAACGAAGACAAGATCTG
CTTTTTGCTTGTACTGGGTCTCTCTGGTTAGACCAGATCTGAGCCTGGGAGCTCTCTGGCTAACTAGGGA
ACCCACTGCTTAAGCCTCAATAAAGCTTGCCTTGAGTGCTTCAAGTAGTGTGTGCCCGTCTGTTGTGTGA
CTCTGGTAACTAGAGATCCCTCAGACCCTTTTAGTCAGTGTGGAAAATCTCTAGCAGTACGTATAGTAGT
TCATGTCATCTTATTATTCAGTATTTATAACTTGCAAAGAAATGAATATCAGAGAGTGAGAGGAACTTGT
TTATTGCAGCTTATAATGGTTACAAATAAAGCAATAGCATCACAAATTTCACAAATAAAGCATTTTTTTC
ACTGCATTCTAGTTGTGGTTTGTCCAAACTCATCAATGTATCTTATCATGTCTGGCTCTAGCTATCCCGC
CCCTAACTCCGCCCATCCCGCCCCTAACTCCGCCCAGTTCCGCCCATTCTCCGCCCCATGGCTGACTAAT
TTTTTTTATTTATGCAGAGGCCGAGGCCGCCTCGGCCTCTGAGCTATTCCAGAAGTAGTGAGGAGGCTTT
TTTGGAGGCCTAGGGACGTACCCAATTCGCCCTATAGTGAGTCGTATTACGCGCGCTCACTGGCCGTCGT
TTTACAACGTCGTGACTGGGAAAACCCTGGCGTTACCCAACTTAATCGCCTTGCAGCACATCCCCCTTTC
GCCAGCTGGCGTAATAGCGAAGAGGCCCGCACCGATCGCCCTTCCCAACAGTTGCGCAGCCTGAATGGCG
AATGGG
[124 nt withheld, positions 3367-3490]
C
[91 nt withheld, positions 3492-3582]
A
[49 nt withheld, positions 3584-3632]
CCTTTGACGTTGGAGTCCACGTTCTTT
[37 nt withheld, positions 3660-3696]
ACCCTATCTCGGTCTATTCTTTTGATTTATAAGGGATTTTGCCGATTTCGGCCTATTGGTTAAAAAATGA
GCTGATTTAACAAAAATTTAACGCGAATTTTAACAAAATATTAACGCTTACAATTTAGGTGGCACTTTTC
GGGGAAATGTGCGCGGAACCCCTATTTGTTTATTTTTCTAAATACATTCAAATATGTATCCGCTCATGAG
ACAATAACCCTGATAAATGCTTCAATAATATTGAAAAAGGAAGAGTATGAGTATTCAACATTTCCGTGTC
GCCCTTATTCCCTTTTTTGCGGCATTTTGCCTTCCTGTTTTTGCTCACCCAGAAACGCTGGTGAAAGTAA
AAGATGCTGAAGATCAGTTGGGTGCACGAGTGGGTTACATCGAACTGGATCTCAACAGCGGTAAGATCCT
TGAGAGTTTTCGCCCCGAAGAACGTTTTCCAATGATGAGCACTTTTAAAGTTCTGCTATGTGGCGCGGTA
TTATCCCGTATTGACGCCGGGCAAGAGCAACTCGGTCGCCGCATACACTATTCTCAGAATGACTTGGTTG
AGTACTCACCAGTCACAGAAAAGCATCTTACGGATGGCATGACAGTAAGAGAATTATGCAGTGCTGCCAT
AACCATGAGTGATAACACTGCGGCCAACTTACTTCTGACAACGATCGGAGGACCGAAGGAGCTAACCGCT
TTTTTGCACAACATGGGGGATCATGTAACTCGCCTTGATCGTTGGGAACCGGAGCTGAATGAAGCCATAC
CAAACGACGAGCGTGACACCACGATGCCTGTAGCAATGGCAACAACGTTGCGCAAACTATTAACTGGCGA
ACTACTTACTCTAGCTTCCCGGCAACAATTAATAGACTGGATGGAGGCGGATAAAGTTGCAGGACCACTT
CTGCGCTCGGCCCTTCCGGCTGGCTGGTTTATTGCTGATAAATCTGGAGCCGGTGAGCGTGGGTCTCGCG
GTATCATTGCAGCACTGGGGCCAGATGGTAAGCCCTCCCGTATCGTAGTTATCTACACGACGGGGAGTCA
GGCAACTATGGATGAACGAAATAGACAGATCGCTGAGATAGGTGCCTCACTGATTAAGCATTGGTAACTG
TCAGACCAAGTTTACTCATATATACTTTAGATTGATTTAAAACTTCATTTTTAATTTAAAAGGATCTAGG
TGAAGATCCTTTTTGATAATCTCATGACCAAAATCCCTTAACGTGAGTTTTCGTTCCACTGAGCGTCAGA
CCCCGTAGAAAAGATCAAAGGATCTTCTTGAGATCCTTTTTTTCTGCGCGTAATCTGCTGCTTGCAAACA
AAAAAACCACCGCTACCAGCGGTGGTTTGTTTGCCGGATCAAGAGCTACCAACTCTTTTTCCGAAGGTAA
CTGGCTTCAGCAGAGCGCAGATACCAAATACTGTTCTTCTAGTGTAGCCGTAGTTAGGCCACCACTTCAA
GAACTCTGTAGCACCGCCTACATACCTCGCTCTGCTAATCCTGTTACCAGTGGCTGCTGCCAGTGGCGAT
AAGTCGTGTCTTACCGGGTTGGACTCAAGACGATAGTTACCGGATAAGGCGCAGCGGTCGGGCTGAACGG
GGGGTTCGTGCACACAGCCCAGCTTGGAGCGAACGACCTACACCGAACTGAGATACCTACAGCGTGAGCT
ATGAGAAAGCGCCACGCTTCCCGAAGGGAGAAAGGCGGACAGGTATCCGGTAAGCGGCAGGGTCGGAACA
GGAGAGCGCACGAGGGAGCTTCCAGGGGGAAACGCCTGGTATCTTTATAGTCCTGTCGGGTTTCGCCACC
TCTGACTTGAGCGTCGATTTTTGTGATGCTCGTCAGGGGGGCGGAGCCTATGGAAAAACGCCAGCAACGC
GGCCTTTTTACGGTTCCTGGCCTTTTGCTGGCCTTTTGCTCACATGTTCTTTCCTGCGTTATCCCCTGAT
TCTGTGGATAACCGTATTACCGCCTTTGAGTGAGCTGATACCGCTCGCCGCAGCCGAACGACCGAGCGCA
GCGAGTCAGTGAGCGAGGAAGCGGAAGAGCGCCCAATACGCAAACCGCCTCTCCCCGCGCGTTGGCCGAT
TCATTAATGCAGCTGGCACGACAGGTTTCCCGACTGGAAAGCGGGCAGTGAGCGCAACGCAATTAATGTG
AGTTAGCTCACTCATTAGGCACCCCAGGCTTTACACTTTATGCTTCCGGCTCGTATGTTGTGTGGAATTG
TGAGCGGATAACAATTTCACACAGGAAACAGCTATGACCATGATTACGCCAAGCGCGCAATTAACCCTCA
CTAAAGGGAACAAAAGCTGGAGCTGCAAGCTTAATGTAGTCTTATGCAATACTCTTGTAGTCTTGCAACA
TGGTAACGATGAGTTAGCAACATGCCTTACAAGGAGAGAAAAAGCACCGTGCATGCCGATTGGTGGAAGT
AAGGTGGTACGATCGTGCCTTATTAGGAAGGCAACAGACGGGTCTGACATGGATTGGACGAACCACTGAA
TTGCCGCATTGCAGAGATATTGTATTTAAGTGCCTAGCTCGATACATAAACGGGTCTCTCTGGTTAGACC
AGATCTGAGCCTGGGAGCTCTCTGGCTAACTAGGGAACCCACTGCTTAAGCCTCAATAAAGCTTGCCTTG
AGTGCTTCAAGTAGTGTGTGCCCGTCTGTTGTGTGACTCTGGTAACTAGAGATCCCTCAGACCCTTTTAG
TCAGTGTGGAAAATCTCTAGCAGTGGCGCCCGAACAGGGACTTGAAAGCGAAAGGGAAACCAGAGGAGCT
CTCTCGACGCAGGACTCGGCTTGCTGAAGCGCGCACGGCAAGAGGCGAGGGGCGGCGACTGGTGAGTACG
CCAAAAATTTTGACTAGCGGAGGCTAGAAGGAGAGAGATGGGTGCGAGAGCGTCAGTATTAAGCGGGGGA
GAATTAGATCGCGATGGGAAAAAATTCGGTTAAGGCCAGGGGGAAAGAAAAAATATAAATTAAAACATAT
AGTATGGGCAAGCAGGGAGCTAGAACGATTCGCAGTTAATCCTGGCCTGTTAGAAACATCAGAAGGCTGT
AGACAAATACTGGGACAGCTACAACCATCCCTTCAGACAGGATCAGAAGAACTTAGATCATTATATAATA
CAGTAGCAACCCTCTATTGTGTGCATCAAAGGATAGAGATAAAAGACACCAAGGAAGCTTTAGACAAGAT
AGAGGAAGAGCAAAACAAAAGTAAGACCACCGCACAGCAAGCGGCCGCTGATCTTCAGACCTGGAGGAGG
AGATATGAGGGACAATTGGAGAAGTGAATTATATAAATATAAAGTAGTAAAAATTGAACCATTAGGAGTA
GCACCCACCAAGGCAAAGAGAAGAGTGGTGCAGAGAGAAAAAAGAGCAGTGGGAATAGGAGCTTTGTTCC
TTGGGTTCTTGGGAGCAGCAGGAAGCACTATGGGCGCAGCGTCAATGACGCTGACGGTACAGGCCAGACA
ATTATTGTCTGGTATAGTGCAGCAGCAGAACAATTTGCTGAGGGCTATTGAGGCGCAACAGCATCTGTTG
CAACTCACAGTCTGGGGCATCAAGCAGCTCCAGGCAAGAATCCTGGCTGTGGAAAGATACCTAAAGGATC
AACAGCTCCTGGGGATTTGGGGTTGCTCTGGAAAACTCATTTGCACCACTGCTGTGCCTTGGAATGCTAG
TTGGAGTAATAAATCTCTGGAACAGATTTGGAATCACACGACCTGGATGGAGTGGGACAGAGAAATTAAC
AATTACACAAGCTTAATACACTCCTTAATTGAAGAATCGCAAAACCAGCAAGAAAAGAATGAACAAGAAT
TATTGGAATTAGATAAATGGGCAAGTTTGTGGAATTGGTTTAACATAACAAATTGGCTGTGGTATATAAA
ATTATTCATAATGATAGTAGGAGGCTTGGTAGGTTTAAGAATAGTTTTTGCTGTACTTTCTATAGTGAAT
AGAGTTAGGCAGGGATATTCACCATTATCGTTTCAGACCCACCTCCCAACCCCGAGGGGACCCAGAGAGG
GCCTATTTCCCATGATTCCTTCATATTTGCATATACGATACAAGGCTGTTAGAGAGATAATTAGAATTAA
TTTGACTGTAAACACAAAGATATTAGTACAAAATACGTGACGTAGAAAGTAATAATTTCTTGGGTAGTTT
GCAGTTTTAAAATTATGTTTTAAAATGGACTATCATATGCTTACCGTAACTTGAAAGTATTTCGATTTCT
TGGCTTTATATATCTTGTGGAAAGGACGAAACACCGCCCTTTCGAGTTCAACCCCGGTTTTAGAGCTAGA
AATAGCAAGTTAAAATAAGGCTAGTCCGTTATCAACTTGAAAAAGTGGCACCGAGTCGGTGCTTTTTTAA
GCTTGGCGTAACTAGATCTTGAGACAAATGGCAGTATTCATCCACAATTTTAAAAGAAAAGGGGGGATTG
GGGGGTACAGTGCAGGGGAAAGAATAGTAGACATAATAGCAACAGACATACAAACTAAAGAATTACAAAA
ACAAATTACAAAAATTCAAAATTTTCGGGTTTATTACAGGGACAGCAGAGATCCACTTTGGCGCCGGCTC
GAGGGGG
Features (pLannotate 1.2.2; 29 found; start..end, strand, type, name):
     14..80      +  CDS            small t antigen (fragment): SV40 (simian virus 40) small t antigen
    106..317     +  promoter       EF-1α core promoter: core promoter for human elongation factor EF-1α
    318..1256    +  intron         EF-1α intron A: intron upstream of the start codon of human EF-1α
   1278..1877    +  CDS            PuroR (fragment): puromycin N-acetyltransferase; pac from Streptomyces; confers resistance to puromycin
   1893..2481    +  misc_feature   WPRE: woodchuck hepatitis virus posttranscriptional regulatory element
   2532..2551    +  misc_feature   cPPT/CTS (fragment): central polypurine tract and central termination sequence of HIV-1
   2553..2786    +  LTR            3' LTR (ΔU3): self-inactivating 3' long terminal repeat (LTR) from HIV-1
   2864..2985    +  polyA_signal   SV40 poly(A) signal: SV40 polyadenylation signal
   3025..3160    +  rep_origin     SV40 ori: SV40 origin of replication
   3181..3199    -  promoter       T7 promoter: promoter for bacteriophage T7 RNA polymerase
   3207..3362    +  CDS            lacZα (fragment): LacZα fragment of β-galactosidase; lacZ fragment
   3367..3795    +  rep_origin     f1 ori (sequence partly withheld): f1 bacteriophage origin of replication; arrow indicates direction of (+) strand synthesis
   3848..3952    +  promoter       AmpR promoter: bla
   3953..4813    +  CDS            AmpR: β-lactamase; bla; confers resistance to ampicillin, carbenicillin, and related antibiotics
   4984..5572    +  rep_origin     ori: high-copy-number ColE1/pMB1/pBR322/pUC origin of replication
   5755..5847    +  CDS            lacI (fragment): lac repressor; lacI; The lac repressor binds to the lac operator to inhibit transcription in E. coli. This inhibition can be relieved by adding lactose or isopropyl-β-D-thiogalactopyranoside (IPTG).
   5860..5881    +  protein_bind   CAP binding site: CAP binding activates transcription in the presence of cAMP. E. coli catabolite activator protein
   5896..5926    +  promoter       lac promoter: promoter for the E. coli lac operon
   5934..5950    +  protein_bind   lac operator: The lac repressor binds to the lac operator to inhibit transcription in E. coli. This inhibition can be relieved by adding lactose or isopropyl-β-D-thiogalactopyranoside (IPTG). lac repressor encoded by lacI
   5995..6013    +  promoter       T3 promoter: promoter for bacteriophage T3 RNA polymerase
   6041..6267    +  promoter       RSV promoter: Rous sarcoma virus enhancer/promoter
   6268..6448    +  LTR            5' LTR (truncated): truncated 5' long terminal repeat (LTR) from HIV-1
   6495..6620    +  misc_feature   HIV-1 Ψ: packaging signal of human immunodeficiency virus type 1
   6604..6967    +  CDS            HIV-1 gag (fragment): gag protein from human immunodeficiency virus 1; gag
   7113..7346    +  misc_feature   RRE: The Rev response element (RRE) of HIV-1 allows for Rev-dependent mRNA export from the nucleus to the cytoplasm.
   7723..7749    +  CDS            Rev (fragment): human immunodeficiency virus 1 (HIV-1) Rev protein; rev; enhances nuclear export of unspliced and incompletely spliced viral mRNAs
   7753..7993    +  promoter       U6 promoter: RNA polymerase III promoter for human U6 snRNA
   8023..8098    +  misc_RNA       gRNA scaffold: guide RNA scaffold for the Streptococcus pyogenes CRISPR/Cas9 system
   8154..8271    +  misc_feature   cPPT/CTS: central polypurine tract and central termination sequence of HIV-1
