[The description below was written by a language model from this plasmid's Addgene catalogue record and pLannotate feature annotations shown in this document.]
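Description:
NTRK1 gRNA (BRDN0001147322) is a third-generation lentiviral CRISPR guide plasmid built on the lentiGuide-Puro backbone. It expresses a single guide RNA against human NTRK1, the gene encoding the TrkA receptor tyrosine kinase. In bacteria it is maintained as a high-copy plasmid through a ColE1/pUC-type origin and selected with ampicillin via the β-lactamase gene. An f1 origin, an SV40 origin and residual lac, T7 and T3 elements also remain from the parental cloning vector.

The lentiviral transfer cassette begins with an RSV promoter fused to a truncated HIV-1 5' LTR, which makes genomic RNA production Tat-independent. This is followed by the Ψ packaging signal with a partial gag sequence and the Rev response element. A human U6 RNA polymerase III promoter then drives the NTRK1-specific spacer joined to the Streptococcus pyogenes Cas9 guide scaffold, followed by a cPPT/CTS element that aids nuclear import of the provirus. Downstream, the EF-1α core promoter with its intron A drives the puromycin N-acetyltransferase gene, so transduced mammalian cells can be selected with puromycin. A WPRE enhances transcript expression, and the self-inactivating ΔU3 3' LTR limits LTR promoter activity after integration.

The plasmid does not encode Cas9, so it must be paired with a separate Cas9 lentivector or used in cells that already express Cas9. The guide was designed against several NTRK1 reference transcripts and belongs to a human kinome gRNA collection produced in work on optimised sgRNA design. It is typically used for knockout or loss-of-function studies of NTRK1 in human cells.
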