Addgene plasmid #75963: NTRK1 gRNA (BRDN0001147322)
Purpose: 3rd generation lentiviral gRNA plasmid targeting human NTRK1
Depositing lab: John Doench & David Root. Depositing organization: Broad Institute. Publication: Optimized sgRNA design to maximize activity and minimize off-target effects of CRISPR-Cas9. Doench JG, Fusi N, Sullender M, Hegde M, Vaimberg EW, Donovan KF, Smith I, Tothova Z, Wilen C, Orchard R, Virgin HW, Listgarten J, Root DE. Nat Biotechnol. 2016 Jan 18. doi: 10.1038/nbt.3437. PubMed 26780180.
Backbone
  Vector backbone: lentiGuide-Puro
  Backbone manufacturer: Zhang Lab (Addgene plasmid # 52963)
  Vector type: Mammalian Expression, Lentiviral, CRISPR
  Selectable markers: Puromycin
Growth in bacteria
  Bacterial resistance: Ampicillin, 100 μg/mL
  Growth temperature: 37°C
  Growth strain: DH5alpha
  Copy number: High Copy
Gene/Insert
  Gene/Insert name: NTRK1 (alt names: NTRK1; NM_001007792.1)
  gRNA/shRNA sequence: CCCTTTCGAGTTCAACCCCG
  Species: H. sapiens (human)
  Entrez Gene: NTRK1 (a.k.a. MTC, TRK, TRK1, TRKA, Trk-A, p140-TrkA)
  Promoter: hU6
  Cloning method: Unknown
  Sequencing primers: 5′ U6-F; 3′ pS2-R
Terms and licenses: Academic/Nonprofit Terms; Industry Terms: Not Available to Industry
Depositor comments: The gRNA was designed to target the following Genbank reference sequence(s): NM_001007792.1,NM_001012331.1,NM_002529.3. Note that this plasmid does NOT contain Cas9. It should be used in conjunction with lentiCas9-Blast (Addgene #52962) or otherwise with cell lines already expressing Cas9. Browse the full kinome gRNA library at http://www.addgene.org/pooled-library/broadgpp-human-kinome/ or visit http://www.broadinstitute.org/rnai/public/ for detailed protocols and information.
How to cite: NTRK1 gRNA (BRDN0001147322) was a gift from John Doench & David Root (Addgene plasmid # 75963 ; http://n2t.net/addgene:75963 ; RRID:Addgene_75963)
