>Addgene plasmid #75963 | NTRK1 gRNA (BRDN0001147322) | depositor partial sequence | sequence record 143423 | Target Sequence
CCCTTTCGAGTTCAACCCCG
