>Addgene plasmid #75963 | NTRK1 gRNA (BRDN0001147322) | addgene partial sequence | sequence record 184913 | hU6-F
NNNGNNGTANAAAGTAATAATTTCTTGGGTAGTTTGCAGTTTTAAAATTATGTTTTAAAATGGACTATCA
TATGCTTACCGTAACTTGAAAGTATTTCGATTTCTTGGCTTTATATATCTTGTGGAAAGGACGAAACACC
GCCCTTTCGAGTTCAACCCCGGTTTTAGAGCTAGAAATAGCAAGTTAAAATAAGGCTAGTCCGTTATCAA
CTTGAAAAAGTGGCACCGAGTCGGTGCTTTTTTAAGCTTGGCGTAACTAGATCTTGAGACAAATGGCAGT
ATTCATCCACAATTTTAAAAGAAAAGGGGGGATTGGGGGGTACAGTGCAGGGGAAAGAATAGTAGACATA
ATAGCAACAGACATACAAACTAAAGAATTACAAAAACAAATTACAAAAATTCAAAATTTTCGGGTTTATT
ACAGGGACAGCAGAGATCCACTTTGGCGCCGGCTCGAGGGGGCCCGGGTGCNNNGATGGATAAAGTTTTA
AACAGAGAGGAATCTTTGCAGCTAATGGACCTTCTAGGTCTTGAAAGGAGTGGGAATTGGCTCCGGTGCC
CGTCAGTGGG
